>Addgene plasmid #15722 | pRetroSuper-GFP Smad2 | addgene full sequence | sequence record 140265 | Addgene NGS result
CAGCTGGCACGACAGGTTTCCCGACTGGAAAGCGGGCAGTGAGCGCAACGCAATTAATGTGAGTTAGCTC
ACTCATTAGGCACCCCAGGCTTTACACTTTATGCTTCCGGCTCGTATGTTGTGTGGAATTGTGAGCGGAT
AACAATTTCACAATTCTCCCCAGCTCTTTCTGCGCTGTCCATAATGAACTATTTCAGGAGTATTGGAGTA
TGTGGATTCAAAACAGTGGCTAATTGAGTCAGGATTACTTAATATTCGACTCCTACCCTCAGAATGTTGT
TCTCCAACTTCAAGAAACTGTTACCCATGAAAGACCCCCGCTGACGGGTAGTCAATCACTCAGAGGAGAC
CCTCCCAAGGAACAGCGAGACCACAAGTCGGATGCAACTGCAAGAGGGTTTATTGGATACACGGGTACCC
GGGCGACGCAGTCTATCGGAGGACTGGCGCGCCGAGTGAGGGGTTGTGGGCTCTTTTATTGAGCTCGGGG
AGCAGAAGCGCGCGAACAGAAGCGAGAAGCGAACTGATTGGTTAGTTCAAATAAGGCACAGGGTCATTTC
AGGTCCTTGGGGCACCCTGGAAACATCTGATGGTTCTCTAGCTTGCCAAACCTACAGGTGGGGTCTTTCA
TTCCCCCCTTTTTCTGGAGACTAAATAAAATCTTTTATTTTATCGATAATTCTTAATTAATTCATTACTT
GTACAGCTCGTCCATGCCGAGAGTGATCCCGGCGGCGGTCACGAACTCCAGCAGGACCATGTGATCGCGC
TTCTCGTTGGGGTCTTTGCTCAGGGCGGACTGGGTGCTCAGGTAGTGGTTGTCGGGCAGCAGCACGGGGC
CGTCGCCGATGGGGGTGTTCTGCTGGTAGTGGTCGGCGAGCTGCACGCTGCCGTCCTCGATGTTGTGGCG
GATCTTGAAGTTCGCCTTGATGCCGTTCTTCTGCTTGTCGGCCATGATATAGACGTTGTGGCTGTTGTAG
TTGTACTCCAGCTTGTGCCCCAGGATGTTGCCGTCCTCCTTGAAGTCGATGCCCTTCAGCTCGATGCGGT
TCACCAGGGTGTCGCCCTCGAACTTCACCTCGGCGCGGGTCTTGTAGTTGCCGTCGTCCTTGAAGAAGAT
GGTGCGCTCCTGGACGTAGCCTTCGGGCATGGCGGACTTGAAGAAGTCGTGCTGCTTCATGTGGTCGGGG
TAGCGGCTGAAGCACTGCACGCCGTAGGTCAGGGTGGTCACGAGGGTGGGCCAGGGCACGGGCAGCTTGC
CGGTGGTGCAGATGAACTTCAGGGTCAGCTTGCCGTAGGTGGCATCGCCCTCGCCCTCGCCAGACACGCT
GAACTTGTGGCCGTTTACGTCGCCGTCCAGCTCGACCAGGATGGGCACCACCCCGGTGAACAGCTCCTCG
CCCTTGCTCACCATGGTGGCGTTAATTAAGAATTAGCTTGGGCTGCAGGTCGAAAGGCCCGGAGATGAGG
AAGAGGAGAACAGCGCGGCAGACGTGCGCTTTTGAAGCGTGCAGAATGCCGGGCCTCCGGAGGACCTTCG
GGCGCCCGCCCCGCCCCTGAGCCCGCCCCTGAGCCCGCCCCCGGACCCACCCCTTCCCAGCCTCTGAGCC
CAGAAAGCGAAGGAGCAAAGCTGCTATTGGCCGCTGCCCCAAAGGCCTACCCGCTTCCATTGCTCAGCGG
TGCTGTCCATCTGCACGAGACTAGTGAGACGTGCTACTTCCATTTGTCACGTCCTGCACGACGCGAGCTG
CGGGGCGGGGGGGAACTTCCTGACTAGGGGAGGAGTAGAAGGTGGCGCGAAGGGGCCACCAAAGAACGGA
GCCGGTTGGCGCCTACCGGTGGATGTGGAATGTGTGCGAGGCCAGAGGCCACTTGTGTAGCGCCAAGTGC
CCAGCGGGGCTGCTAAAGCGCATGCTCCAGACTGCCTTGGGAAAAGCGCCTCCCCTACCCGGTAGAATTC
GAACGCTGACGTCATCAACCCGCTCCAAGGAATCGCGGGCCCAGTGTCACTAGGCGGGAACACCCAGCGC
GCGTGCGCCCTGGCAGGAAGATGGCTGTGAGGGACAGGGGAGTGGCGCCCTGCAATATTTGCATGTCGCT
ATGTGTTCTGGGAAATCACCATAAACGTGAAATGTCTTTGGATTTGGGAATCTTATAAGTTCTGTATGAG
ACCACAGATCCCCGGATTGCCACATGTTATATTTCAAGAGAATATAACATGTGGCAATCCTTTTTGGAAA
AGCTTATCGATACCGTCGACCTCGAGAGATCTAATTCCGGCGCCTAGAGAAGGAGTGAGGGCTGGATAAA
GGGAGGATCGAGGCGGGGTCGAACGAGGAGGTTCAAGGGGGAGAGACGGGGCGGATGGAGGAAGAGGAGG
CGGAGGCTTAGGGTGTACAAAGGGCTTGACCCAGGGAGGGGGGTCAAAAGCCAAGGCTTCCCAGGTCACG
ATGTAGGGGACCTGGTCTGGGTGTCCATGCGGGCCAGGTGAAAAGACCTTGATCTTAACCTGGGTGATGA
GGTCTCGGTTAAAGGTGCCGTCTCGCGGCCATCCGACGTTAAAGGTTGGCCATTCTGCAGAGCAGAAGGT
AACCCAACGTCTCTTCTTGACATCTACCGACTGGTTGTGAGCGATCCGCTCGACATCTTTCCAGTGACCT
AAGGTCAAACTTAAGGGAGTGGTAACAGTCTGGCCCTAATTTTCAGACAAATACAGAAACACAGTCAGAC
AGAGACAACACAGAACGATGCTGCAGCGCTGCAGCAGACAAGACGCGCGGCTTCGGTTCCAAACCGAAAG
CAAAAATTCAGACGGAGGCGGGAACTGTTTTAGGTTCTCGTCTCCTACCAGAACCACATATCCTGACGGG
GTCGGATTCCACATCGACTCCCTTCCTCAGGTCGGGCCACAAAAACGGCCCCCAAAGTCCCTGGGACGTC
TCCCAGGGTTGCGGCCGGGTGTTCAGAACTCGTCAGTTCCACCACGGGTCCGCCAGATACAGAGCTAGTT
AGCTAACTAGTACAGACGCAGGCGCAAACATTAGATGCCGGCACAAACACGCACAAAGACAGAGACAGAC
ACGAAACGACCGCTGGCCAGCTTACCTCCCGGCGGGGGGGTCGGTGGTCCCTGGGCAGGGGTCTCCAAAT
CTCGGTGGAACCTCCAAATGAAAGACCCCCGAGGTGGGCAGTCAATCAATCTGAGGAGACCCTCCCAAGG
ATCAGCGAGTCCACGATTCGGATGCAAACAGCAAGAGGCTTTATTGGGAATACGGGTACCCGGGCGACGC
AGTCTATCGGAGGACTGGCGCGCCGAGTGAGGGGTTGTGGGCTCTTTTATTGAGCTCGGGGAGCAGAAGC
GCGCGAACAGAAGCGAGAAGCGAACTGATTGGTTAGTTCAAATAAGGCACAGGGTCATTTCAGGTCCTTG
GGGCACCCTGGAAACATCTGATGGTTCTCTAGAAACTGCTGAGGGCGGGACCGCATCTGGGGACCATCTG
TTCTTGGCCCTGAGCCGGGGCAGGAACTGCTTACCACAGATATCCTGTTTGGCCCATATTCTGCTGTCTC
TCTGTTCCTAACCTTGATCTGAACTTCTCTATTCTCAGTTATGTATTTTCCATGCCTTGCAAAATGGCGT
TACTTAAGCTAGCTTGCCAAACCTACAGGTGGGGTCTTTCATTCCCCCCTTTTTCTGGAGACTAAATAAA
ATCTTTTATTTTATCTATGGCTCGTACTCTATAGGCTTCAGCTGGTGATATTGTTGAGTCAAAACTAGAG
CCTGGACCACTGATATCCTGTCTTTAACAAATTGGACTAATCGCCTCTACGCCGGACGCATCGTGGCCGG
CATCACCGGCGCCACAGGTGCGGTTGCTGGCGCCTATATCGCCGACATCACCGATGGGGAAGATCGGGCT
CGCCACTTCGGGCTCATGAGCGCTTGTTTCGGCGTGGGTATGGTGGCAGGCCCCGTGGCCGGGGGACTGT
TGGGCGCCATCTCCTTGCATGCACCATTCCTTGCGCCGTCGTTTTACAACGTCGTGACTGGGAAAACCCT
GGCGTTACCCAACTTAATCGCCTTGCAGCACATCCCCCTTTCGCCAGCTGGCGTAATAGCGAAGAGGCCC
GCACCGATCGCCCTTCCCAACAGTTGCGCAGCCTGAATGGCGAATGGCGCCTGATGCGGTATTTTCTCCT
TACGCATCTGTGCGGTATTTCACACCGCATATGGTGCACTCTCAGTACAATCTGCTCTGATGCCGCATAG
TTAAGCCAGCCCCGACACCCGCCAACACCCGCTGACGCGCCCTGACGGGCTTGTCTGCTCCCGGCATCCG
CTTACAGACAAGCTGTGACCGTCTCCGGGAGCTGCATGTGTCAGAGGTTTTCACCGTCATCACCGAAACG
CGCGAGACGAAAGGGCCTCGTGATACGCCTATTTTTATAGGTTAATGTCATGATAATAATGGTTTCTTAG
ACGTCAGGTGGCACTTTTCGGGGAAATGTGCGCGGAACCCCTATTTGTTTATTTTTCTAAATACATTCAA
ATATGTATCCGCTCATGAGACAATAACCCTGATAAATGCTTCAATAATATTGAAAAAGGAAGAGTATGAG
TATTCAACATTTCCGTGTCGCCCTTATTCCCTTTTTTGCGGCATTTTGCCTTCCTGTTTTTGCTCACCCA
GAAACGCTGGTGAAAGTAAAAGATGCTGAAGATCAGTTGGGTGCACGAGTGGGTTACATCGAACTGGATC
TCAACAGCGGTAAGATCCTTGAGAGTTTTCGCCCCGAAGAACGTTTTCCAATGATGAGCACTTTTAAAGT
TCTGCTATGTGGCGCGGTATTATCCCGTATTGACGCCGGGCAAGAGCAACTCGGTCGCCGCATACACTAT
TCTCAGAATGACTTGGTTGAGTACTCACCAGTCACAGAAAAGCATCTTACGGATGGCATGACAGTAAGAG
AATTATGCAGTGCTGCCATAACCATGAGTGATAACACTGCGGCCAACTTACTTCTGACAACGATCGGAGG
ACCGAAGGAGCTAACCGCTTTTTTGCACAACATGGGGGATCATGTAACTCGCCTTGATCGTTGGGAACCG
GAGCTGAATGAAGCCATACCAAACGACGAGCGTGACACCACGATGCCTGTAGCAATGGCAACAACGTTGC
GCAAACTATTAACTGGCGAACTACTTACTCTAGCTTCCCGGCAACAATTAATAGACTGGATGGAGGCGGA
TAAAGTTGCAGGACCACTTCTGCGCTCGGCCCTTCCGGCTGGCTGGTTTATTGCTGATAAATCTGGAGCC
GGTGAGCGTGGGTCTCGCGGTATCATTGCAGCACTGGGGCCAGATGGTAAGCCCTCCCGTATCGTAGTTA
TCTACACGACGGGGAGTCAGGCAACTATGGATGAACGAAATAGACAGATCGCTGAGATAGGTGCCTCACT
GATTAAGCATTGGTAACTGTCAGACCAAGTTTACTCATATATACTTTAGATTGATTTAAAACTTCATTTT
TAATTTAAAAGGATCTAGGTGAAGATCCTTTTTGATAATCTCATGACCAAAATCCCTTAACGTGAGTTTT
CGTTCCACTGAGCGTCAGACCCCGTAGAAAAGATCAAAGGATCTTCTTGAGATCCTTTTTTTCTGCGCGT
AATCTGCTGCTTGCAAACAAAAAAACCACCGCTACCAGCGGTGGTTTGTTTGCCGGATCAAGAGCTACCA
ACTCTTTTTCCGAAGGTAACTGGCTTCAGCAGAGCGCAGATACCAAATACTGTTCTTCTAGTGTAGCCGT
AGTTAGGCCACCACTTCAAGAACTCTGTAGCACCGCCTACATACCTCGCTCTGCTAATCCTGTTACCAGT
GGCTGCTGCCAGTGGCGATAAGTCGTGTCTTACCGGGTTGGACTCAAGACGATAGTTACCGGATAAGGCG
CAGCGGTCGGGCTGAACGGGGGGTTCGTGCACACAGCCCAGCTTGGAGCGAACGACCTACACCGAACTGA
GATACCTACAGCGTGAGCTATGAGAAAGCGCCACGCTTCCCGAAGGGAGAAAGGCGGACAGGTATCCGGT
AAGCGGCAGGGTCGGAACAGGAGAGCGCACGAGGGAGCTTCCAGGGGGAAACGCCTGGTATCTTTATAGT
CCTGTCGGGTTTCGCCACCTCTGACTTGAGCGTCGATTTTTGTGATGCTCGTCAGGGGGGCGGAGCCTAT
GGAAAAACGCCAGCAACGCGGCCTTTTTACGGTTCCTGGCCTTTTGCTGGCCTTTTGCTCACATGTTCTT
TCCTGCGTTATCCCCTGATTCTGTGGATAACCGTATTACCGCCTTTGAGTGAGCTGATACCGCTCGCCGC
AGCCGAACGACCGAGCGCAGCGAGTCAGTGAGCGAGGAAGCGGAAGAGCGCCCAATACGCAAACCGCCTC
TCCCCGCGCGTTGGCCGATTCATTAATG
Features (pLannotate 1.2.2; 21 found; start..end, strand, type, name):
     55..76      +  protein_bind   CAP binding site: CAP binding activates transcription in the presence of cAMP. E. coli catabolite activator protein
     91..121     +  promoter       lac promoter: promoter for the E. coli lac operon
    129..145     +  protein_bind   lac operator: The lac repressor binds to the lac operator to inhibit transcription in E. coli. This inhibition can be relieved by adding lactose or isopropyl-β-D-thiogalactopyranoside (IPTG). lac repressor encoded by lacI
    307..601     -  LTR            3' LTR (ΔU3) (fragment): self-inactivating 3' long terminal repeat (LTR) from Moloney murine leukemia virus
    598..632     -  LTR            3' LTR (ΔU3) (fragment): self-inactivating 3' long terminal repeat (LTR) from Moloney murine leukemia virus
    695..1414    -  CDS            EGFP: the original enhanced GFP (Yang et al., 1996) mammalian codon-optimized
   1451..1950    -  promoter       PGK promoter: mouse phosphoglycerate kinase 1 promoter
   1961..2175    +  promoter       H1 promoter: human H1 RNA promoter
   2240..2266    +  misc_feature   MCS (fragment): pBluescript multiple cloning site
   2279..2695    -  CDS            gag (truncated): truncated Moloney murine leukemia virus (MMLV) gag gene lacking the start codon
   2762..3103    -  misc_feature   MESV Ψ: packaging signal of murine embryonic stem cell virus
   3167..3683    -  LTR            5' LTR: 5' long terminal repeat from murine embryonic stem cell virus
   3725..3823    -  CDS            env (fragment): murine leukemia virus gPr80 envelope polyprotein precursor; env; proteolytically cleaved into gp70SU and p15TM subunits
   3824..4025    +  CDS            TcR (fragment): tetracycline efflux protein; tet; confers resistance to tetracycline
   4025..4174    +  CDS            lacZα (fragment): LacZα fragment of β-galactosidase; lacZ fragment
   4180..4279    -  misc_feature   bom (fragment): basis of mobility region from pBR322
   4381..4416    -  CDS            rop (fragment): Rop protein, which maintains plasmids at low copy number; rop
   4511..4615    +  promoter       AmpR promoter: bla
   4616..5476    +  CDS            AmpR: β-lactamase; bla; confers resistance to ampicillin, carbenicillin, and related antibiotics
   5647..6235    +  rep_origin     ori: high-copy-number ColE1/pMB1/pBR322/pUC origin of replication
   6418..42      +  CDS            lacI (fragment) (across the origin): lac repressor; lacI; The lac repressor binds to the lac operator to inhibit transcription in E. coli. This inhibition can be relieved by adding lactose or isopropyl-β-D-thiogalactopyranoside (IPTG).
