[The description below was written by a language model from this plasmid's Addgene catalogue record and pLannotate feature annotations shown in this document.]
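Description:
pRetroSuper-GFP Smad2 is a retroviral RNAi vector for stable knockdown of human SMAD2 in mammalian cells, built on the pRetrosuper-GFP backbone. It is propagated in E. coli as a high-copy plasmid through a ColE1/pUC-type origin and selected with ampicillin via the β-lactamase gene. The annotation also picks up short remnants of tetracycline resistance, lacZα, lacI, rop, bom and env sequences, which appear to be non-functional leftovers of earlier cloning steps.

The proviral portion is flanked by a murine embryonic stem cell virus 5′ LTR and a self-inactivating Moloney murine leukemia virus 3′ LTR lacking U3. An MESV Ψ packaging signal and a truncated, start-codon-less gag segment promote encapsidation of the genomic RNA when the plasmid is introduced into a packaging cell line supplying the viral proteins in trans. Because the U3 deletion is copied to both LTRs on reverse transcription, LTR-driven transcription is silenced in the integrated provirus, so expression depends on the two internal promoters. The human H1 RNA polymerase III promoter drives a short hairpin RNA against SMAD2. The hairpin itself is not annotated in the feature table, but would lie just downstream of H1. A mouse PGK promoter, oriented divergently from H1, drives EGFP, which replaces a drug marker and allows transduced cells to be identified or sorted by fluorescence.

According to the depositor, the hairpin oligonucleotides were first cloned into pRetrosuper-Puro, and the AgeI/XhoI fragment carrying the H1-shRNA cassette (about 450 bp) was then transferred into pRetrosuper-GFP. The construct is associated with work on TGFβ signalling branches in hematopoiesis, where depleting Smad2 would test its contribution to pathway responses.
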