Addgene plasmid #15722: pRetroSuper-GFP Smad2
Depositing lab: Joan Massague. Depositing organization: Memorial Sloan-Kettering Cancer Center. Publication: Hematopoiesis controlled by distinct TIF1gamma and Smad4 branches of the TGFbeta pathway. He W, Dorn DC, Erdjument-Bromage H, Tempst P, Moore MA, Massague J. Cell. 2006 Jun 2. 125(5):929-41. 10.1016/j.cell.2006.03.045 PubMed 16751102.
Backbone
  Vector backbone: pRetrosuper-GFP
  Backbone size w/o insert (bp): 6000
  Vector type: Mammalian Expression, Retroviral, RNAi
  Selectable markers: GFP
Growth in bacteria
  Bacterial resistance: Ampicillin, 100 μg/mL
  Growth temperature: 37°C
  Growth strain: DH5alpha
  Copy number: High Copy
Gene/Insert
  Gene/Insert name: Smad2 shRNA (alt name: Smad2)
  Species: H. sapiens (human)
  Insert size (bp): 450
  Entrez Gene: SMAD2 (a.k.a. CHTD8, JV18, JV18-1, LDS6, MADH2, MADR2, hMAD-2, hSMAD2)
  Cloning method: Restriction Enzyme; 5′ cloning site AgeI (unknown if destroyed); 3′ cloning site XhoI (unknown if destroyed)
  Sequencing primers: 5′ H1
Terms and licenses: Academic/Nonprofit Terms; Industry Terms: Not Available to Industry
Depositor comments: The following oligos were first cloned into pRetrosuper-Puro digested with BglII and HindIII. Smad2-shRNA-sense: 5’-gatccccGGATTGCCACATGTTATATttcaagagaATATAACATGTGGCAATCCtttttggaaa-3’ Smad2-shRNA-antisense: 5’-agcttttccaaaaaGGATTGCCACATGTTATATtctcttgaaATATAACATGTGGCAATCCggg-3’ Next, the AgeI/XhoI fragments from shRNA sequence-containing pRetrosuper-Puro plasmids were cloned into the AgeI/XhoI site of pRetrosuper-GFP.
How to cite: pRetroSuper-GFP Smad2 was a gift from Joan Massague (Addgene plasmid # 15722 ; http://n2t.net/addgene:15722 ; RRID:Addgene_15722)
