>Addgene plasmid #15722 | pRetroSuper-GFP Smad2 | addgene partial sequence | sequence record 22219 | H1 5'-tcgctatgtgttctgggaaa-3'
TCTGTATGAGACACAGATCCCCGGATTGCCACATGTTATATTTCAAGAGAATATAACATGTGGCAATCCT
TTTTGGAAAAGCTTATCGATACCGTCGACCTCGAGAGATCTAATTCCGGCGCCTAGAGAAGGAGTGAGGG
CTGGATAAAGGGAGGATCGAGGCGGGGTCGAACGAGGAGGTTCAAGGGGGAGAGACGGGGCGGATGGAGG
AAGAGGAGGCGGAGGCTTAGGGTGTACAAAGGGCTTGACCCAGGGAGGGGGGTCAAAAGCCAAGGCTTCC
CAGGTCACGATGTAGGGGACCTGGTCTGGGTGTCCATGCGGGCCAGGTGAAAAGACCTTGATCTTAACCT
GGGTGATGAGGTCTCGGTTAAAGGTGCCGTCTCGCGGCCATCCGACGTTAAAGGTTGGCCATTCTGCAGA
GCAGAAGGTAACCCAACGTCTCTTCTTGACATCTACCGACTGGTTGTGAGCGATCCGCTCGACATCTTTC
CAGTGACCTAAGGTCAAACTTAAGGGAGTGGTAACAGTCTGGCCCTAATTTTCAGACAAATACAGAAACA
CAGTCAGACAGAGACAACACAGAACGATGCTGCAGCGCTGCAGCAGACAAGACGCGCGGCTTCGGTTCCA
AACCGAAAGCAAAAATTCAGACGGAGGCGGGAACTGTTTTAGGTTCTCGTCTCCTACCAGAACCACATAT
CCTGACGGGGTCGGATTCCACATCGACTCCCTTCCTCAGGTCGGGCCACAAAAACGGCCCCCAAAGTCCC
TGGGACGTCTCCCAGGGTTGCGGCCGGGTGTTCAGAACTCGTCAGTTCCACCACGGGTCCGCCAGATACA
GAGCTAGTTAGCTAACTAGTACAGACGCAGGCGCAAACATTAGATGCCGGCACAAA
